Addgene plasmid #159840: pSEM262 - pDESTR4-R3 mosTI hygroR target
Purpose: Single copy or array insertion by MosTI using split hygroR selection
Depositing lab: Christian Froekjaer-Jensen. Depositing organization: King Abdullah University of Science and Technology (KAUST). Publication: Modular safe-harbor transgene insertion (MosTI) for targeted single-copy and extrachromosomal array integration in C. elegans. El Mouridi S, Alkhaldi F, Frokjaer-Jensen C. G3 (Bethesda). 2022 Jul 28. pii: 6651068. doi: 10.1093/g3journal/jkac184. PubMed 35900171.
Backbone
  Vector backbone: pTwist+Amp+High+Copy
  Vector type: Worm Expression
Growth in bacteria
  Bacterial resistance: Chloramphenicol and Ampicillin, 25 & 100 μg/mL
  Growth temperature: 37°C
  Growth strain: ccdB Survival
  Copy number: High Copy
Gene/Insert
  Gene/Insert name: pDESTR4-R3 mosTI hygroR target
  Species: C. elegans (nematode)
  Mutation: Not applicable
  Cloning method: Restriction Enzyme; 5′ cloning site Unknown (unknown if destroyed)
Terms and licenses: Academic/Nonprofit Terms; Industry Terms: Not Available to Industry
Depositor comments: See www.wormbuilder.org for more information. Please visit https://www.biorxiv.org/content/10.1101/2022.04.19.488726v3 for bioRxiv preprint.
How to cite: pSEM262 - pDESTR4-R3 mosTI hygroR target was a gift from Christian Froekjaer-Jensen (Addgene plasmid # 159840 ; http://n2t.net/addgene:159840 ; RRID:Addgene_159840)
