[The description below was written by a language model from this plasmid's Addgene catalogue record and pLannotate feature annotations shown in this document.]
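Description:
pSEM262 is a 4.8 kb Gateway destination vector for building C. elegans transgenes that are inserted by MosTI (modular safe-harbor transgene insertion). It is built on a high-copy pTwist Amp backbone with a ColE1/pUC-type origin and an ampicillin resistance gene under its own bla promoter. The name indicates an R4-R3 destination format for multisite Gateway LR recombination. The automated annotation labels the two flanking recombination sites as attR1 (overlapping an attB4 core match) and attR3, so the first is most plausibly the attR4 site implied by the name. Between these sites lies the standard Gateway counter-selection cassette: the ccdB gyrase toxin, a ccdA fragment, and a chloramphenicol acetyltransferase gene with cat and lac UV5 promoter elements. This cassette explains the dual chloramphenicol and ampicillin selection and the need for a ccdB-tolerant E. coli strain. An LR reaction replaces the cassette with the user's assembled transgene.

Upstream of the Gateway cassette is a partial hygromycin phosphotransferase (hph) coding sequence followed by a loxP site. The stated purpose is single-copy or extrachromosomal-array insertion using split hygroR selection. The hph fragment presumably serves as one half of a marker that becomes functional only when the plasmid integrates correctly at a matching MosTI landing site, so hygromycin resistance reports the targeted insertion. The record does not state the role of the loxP site, although Cre-mediated excision or recombination is its usual function. No worm promoter, 3′ UTR or homology arm is annotated, and roughly 600 bp between attR3 and the origin carries no annotation. The small attB1 and lacZα fragment hits in the backbone appear to be incidental remnants.
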