Features (pLannotate 1.2.2; 15 found; start..end, strand, type, name):
     72..530     +  CDS            hph (fragment): KHYB_ECOLX - Experimental evidence at protein level: Swiss-Prot protein existence level 1. The aminoglycoside phosphotransferases achieve inactivation of their antibiotic substrates by phosphorylation. Only phosphorylates hygromycin and closely related compounds such as demethyl analogs and destomycin. From Escherichia coli.
    575..608     +  protein_bind   loxP: Cre-mediated recombination occurs in the 8-bp core sequence (GCATACAT). Cre recombinase
    647..667     +  protein_bind   attB4: mutant version of attB; core recombination site for the Gateway® BP reaction BP Clonase™
    651..770     +  protein_bind   attR1: mutant version of attR; recombination site for the Gateway® LR reaction LR Clonase™
    811..1116    -  CDS            ccdB: CcdB, a bacterial toxin that poisons DNA gyrase; ccdB; Plasmids containing the ccdB gene cannot be propagated in standard E. coli strains.
   1121..1279    -  CDS            ccdA (fragment): CCDA_ECO57 - Also known as H, letA. Experimental evidence at protein level: Swiss-Prot protein existence level 1. Antitoxin component of a type II toxin-antitoxin (TA) system which inhibits the post-segregational killing (PSK) of plasmid-free cells, also referred to as a plasmid addiction system. Binds to and blocks the activity of CcdB; will also remove bound CcdB protein from the CcdB-GyrA complex by forming a CcdA-CcdB complex, a process termed rejuvenation. Functions as a transcriptional corepressor for the ccdAB operon, repression also requires CcdB (By similarity). From Escherichia coli
   1437..2118    -  CDS            CmR (fragment): chloramphenicol acetyltransferase confers resistance to chloramphenicol
   2119..2148    -  promoter       cat promoter (fragment): promoter of the E. coli cat gene encoding chloramphenicol acetyltransferase
   2172..2202    -  promoter       lac UV5 promoter: E. coli lac promoter with an "up" mutation
   2227..2350    -  protein_bind   attR3: mutant version of attR; recombination site for the Gateway® LR reaction LR Clonase™
   2935..3523    -  rep_origin     ori: high-copy-number ColE1/pMB1/pBR322/pUC origin of replication
   3640..3664    -  protein_bind   attB1: mutant version of attB; recombination site for the Gateway® BP reaction BP Clonase™
   3764..4624    -  CDS            AmpR: β-lactamase; bla; confers resistance to ampicillin, carbenicillin, and related antibiotics
   4625..4729    -  promoter       AmpR promoter: bla
   4816..18      -  CDS            lacZα (fragment) (across the origin): LacZα fragment of β-galactosidase; lacZ fragment
>Addgene plasmid #159840 | pSEM262 - pDESTR4-R3 mosTI hygroR target | addgene full sequence | sequence record 326617 | Addgene NGS Result
TGTAAAACGACGGCCAGTCATGCATAATCCGCACGCATCTGGAATAAGGAAGTGCCATTCCGCCTGACCT
ATGCATGGAACAACAAACCAGATATTTTGAACGACGACACCCAGAATTAGCCGGATCTCCTAGGCTTCGA
GCTTACATGCTTAGAATCGGATTAGATCAGTTGTACCAATCTCTTGTGGATGGTAACTTTGACGACGCTG
CGTGGGCTCAAGGGCGTTGTGATGCCATTGTGCGTTCAGGGGCAGGCACGGTAGGACGAACTCAGATTGC
AAGAAGGTAAGTTTTCAAAAAATTAAGATTCAGTTATGGGAAGTGGGAGCTTACATATTTTCAGGCTTTC
CCTATCCAAAACGCTCGTTCGAGTGTTTCAGTTCGGTATGTCGAGGCGTTACCGGACGGAAAATATTTAA
AATAAAATCCTCGTCATTTCAGGTCAGCTGCGGTTTGGACTGACGGATGCGTCGAGGTCCTTGCTGACTC
AGGTAATAGAAGACCTTCTACAAGACCACGTGCCAAAGAGTAATCTGTTCGTTGTTCCAATAAATTGTTA
TTGTTCCCTATTTGATAACTTCGTATAGCATACATTATACGAAGTTATTGCCATAGCATGGCCTTTGCAG
GATTACGCCAAGCTATCAACTTTGTATAGAAAAGTTGAACGAGAAACGTAAAATGATATAAATATCAATA
TATTAAATTAGATTTTGCATAAAAAACAGACTACATAATACTGTAAAACACAACATATCCAGTCACTATG
GTCGACCTGCAGACTGGCTGTGTATAAGGGAGCCTGACATTTATATTCCCCAGAACATCAGGTTAATGGC
GTTTTTGATGTCATTTTCGCGGTGGCTGAGATCAGCCACTTCTTCCCCGATAACGGATACCGGCACACTG
GCCATATCGGTGGTCATCATGCGCCAGCTTTCATCCCCGATATGCACCACCGGGTAAAGTTCACGGGGGA
CTTTATCTGACAGCAGACGTGCACTGGCCAGGGGGATCACCATCCGTCGCCCGGGCGTGTCAATAATATC
ACTCTGTACATCCACAAACAGACGATAACGGCTCTCTCTTTTATAGGTGTAAACCTTAAACTGCATTTCA
CCAGCCCCTGTTCTCGTCGGCAAAAGAGCCGTTCATTTCAATAAACCGGGCGACCTCAGCCATCCCTTCC
TGATTTTCCGCTTTCCAGCGTTCGGCACGCAGACGACGGGCTTCATTCTGCATGGTTGTGCTTACCGAAC
CGGAGATATTGACATCATATATGCCTTGAGCAACTGATAGCTGTCGCTGTCAACTGTCACTGTAATACGC
TGCTTCATAGCATACCTCTTTTTGACATACTTCGGGTATACATATCAGTATATATTCTTATACCGCAAAA
ATCAGCGCGCAAAATACGCATACTGTTATCTGGCTTTTAGTAAGCCGGATCCTCTAGATTACGCCCCCGC
CTGCCACTCATCGCAGTACTGTTGTAATTCATTAAGCATTCTGCCGACATGGAAGCCATCACAAACGGCA
TGATGAACCTGAATCGCCAGCGGCATCAGCACCTTGTCGCCTTGCGTATAATATTTGCCCATGGTGAAAA
CGGGGGCGAAGAAGTTGTCCATATTGGCCACGTTTAAATCAAAACTGGTGAAACTCACCCAGGGATTGGC
TGAGACGAAAAACATATTCTCAATAAACCCTTTAGGGAAATAGGCCAGGTTTTCACCGTAACACGCCACA
TCTTGCGAATATATGTGTAGAAACTGCCGGAAATCGTCGTGGTATTCACTCCAGAGCGATGAAAACGTTT
CAGTTTGCTCATGGAAAACGGTGTAACAAGGGTGAACACTATCCCATATCACCAGCTCACCGTCTTTCAT
TGCCATACGGAATTCCGGATGAGCATTCATCAGGCGGGCAAGAATGTGAATAAAGGCCGGATAAAACTTG
TGCTTATTTTTCTTTACGGTCTTTAAAAAGGCCGTAATATCCAGCTGAACGGTCTGGTTATAGGTACATT
GAGCAACTGACTGAAATGCCTCAAAATGTTCTTTACGATGCCATTGGGACATATCAACGGTGGTATATCC
AGTGATTTTTTTCTCCATTTTAGCTTCCTTAGCTCCTGAAAATCTCGACGGATCCTAACTCAAAATCCAC
ACATTATACGAGCCGGAAGCATAAAGTGTAAAGCCTGGGGTGCCTAATGCGGCCGCCATAGTGACTGGAT
ATGTTGTGTTTTACAGTATTATGTAGTCTGTTTTTTATGCAAAATCTAATTTAATATATTGATATTTATA
TCATTTTACGTTTCTCGTTCAACTTTATTATACATAGTTGATAATTCCCTCTGACACATGCAGCTCGAGC
TGGCGGGAGCTCAGGAAACGGAGAATCTGTGCGGCAATGTCTTATCATTTGAAACGCGCCGTATCGATGC
TGACATCATGCGGCTCCCGTGTTAGTCGAGAAGATGGGTACGGGCCTTTATTCATCCAACACTCTACGGC
TTCTTCAAGAGCTAGTAGGGCACCCTGTAGTTGGAAAGGGATTATTTCGTATGGCGAGCCCATACCGTCT
TTCTTGCGGAAGCTTAACACGATAGGAAGTTGGATAGTTTCGAACGATGGTTCCATACGGAACGCTGTCT
CAAGGATGAGTCTGACGGAGTGTAACTCGAAGGCTAGGTGGAGGCTCAGTGATGATAAGTCTGCGATGGT
GGATGCATGTGTCATGGTCATAGCTGTTTCCTGTGTGAAATTGTTATCCGCTCAGAGGGCACAATCCTAT
TCCGCGCTATCCGACAATCTCCAAGACATTAGGTGGAGTTCAGTTCGGCGTATGGCATATGTCGCTGGAA
AGAACATGTGAGCAAAAGGCCAGCAAAAGGCCAGGAACCGTAAAAAGGCCGCGTTGCTGGCGTTTTTCCA
TAGGCTCCGCCCCCCTGACGAGCATCACAAAAATCGACGCTCAAGTCAGAGGTGGCGAAACCCGACAGGA
CTATAAAGATACCAGGCGTTTCCCCCTGGAAGCTCCCTCGTGCGCTCTCCTGTTCCGACCCTGCCGCTTA
CCGGATACCTGTCCGCCTTTCTCCCTTCGGGAAGCGTGGCGCTTTCTCATAGCTCACGCTGTAGGTATCT
CAGTTCGGTGTAGGTCGTTCGCTCCAAGCTGGGCTGTGTGCACGAACCCCCCGTTCAGCCCGACCGCTGC
GCCTTATCCGGTAACTATCGTCTTGAGTCCAACCCGGTAAGACACGACTTATCGCCACTGGCAGCAGCCA
CTGGTAACAGGATTAGCAGAGCGAGGTATGTAGGCGGTGCTACAGAGTTCTTGAAGTGGTGGCCTAACTA
CGGCTACACTAGAAGAACAGTATTTGGTATCTGCGCTCTGCTGAAGCCAGTTACCTTCGGAAAAAGAGTT
GGTAGCTCTTGATCCGGCAAACAAACCACCGCTGGTAGCGGTGGTTTTTTTGTTTGCAAGCAGCAGATTA
CGCGCAGAAAAAAAGGATCTCAAGAAGATCCTTTGATCTTTTCTACGGGGTCTGACGCTCTATTCAACAA
AGCCGCCGTCCCGTCAAGTCAGCGTAAATGGGTAGGGGGCTTCAAATCGTCCTCGTGATACCAATTCGGA
GCCTGCTTTTTTGTACAAACTTGTTGATAATGGCAATTCAAGGATCTTCACCTAGATCCTTTTAAATTAA
AAATGAAGTTTTAAATCAATCTAAAGTATATATGAGTAAACTTGGTCTGACAGTTACCAATGCTTAATCA
GTGAGGCACCTATCTCAGCGATCTGTCTATTTCGTTCATCCATAGTTGCCTGACTCCCCGTCGTGTAGAT
AACTACGATACGGGAGGGCTTACCATCTGGCCCCAGTGCTGCAATGATACCGCGAGAGCCACGCTCACCG
GCTCCAGATTTATCAGCAATAAACCAGCCAGCCGGAAGGGCCGAGCGCAGAAGTGGTCCTGCAACTTTAT
CCGCCTCCATCCAGTCTATTAATTGTTGCCGGGAAGCTAGAGTAAGTAGTTCGCCAGTTAATAGTTTGCG
CAACGTTGTTGCCATTGCTACAGGCATCGTGGTGTCACGCTCGTCGTTTGGTATGGCTTCATTCAGCTCC
GGTTCCCAACGATCAAGGCGAGTTACATGATCCCCCATGTTGTGCAAAAAAGCGGTTAGCTCCTTCGGTC
CTCCGATCGTTGTCAGAAGTAAGTTGGCCGCAGTGTTATCACTCATGGTTATGGCAGCACTGCATAATTC
TCTTACTGTCATGCCATCCGTAAGATGCTTTTCTGTGACTGGTGAGTACTCAACCAAGTCATTCTGAGAA
TAGTGTATGCGGCGACCGAGTTGCTCTTGCCCGGCGTCAATACGGGATAATACCGCGCCACATAGCAGAA
CTTTAAAAGTGCTCATCATTGGAAAACGTTCTTCGGGGCGAAAACTCTCAAGGATCTTACCGCTGTTGAG
ATCCAGTTCGATGTAACCCACTCGTGCACCCAACTGATCTTCAGCATCTTTTACTTTCACCAGCGTTTCT
GGGTGAGCAAAAACAGGAAGGCAAAATGCCGCAAAAAAGGGAATAAGGGCGACACGGAAATGTTGAATAC
TCATACTCTTCCTTTTTCAATATTATTGAAGCATTTATCAGGGTTATTGTCTCATGAGCGGATACATATT
TGAATGTATTTAGAAAAATAAACAAATAGGGGTTCCGCGCACATTTCCCCGAAAAGTGCCAGATACCTGA
AACAAAACCCATCGTACGGCCAAGGAAGTCTCCAATAACTGTGATCCACCACAAGCGCCAGGGTTTTCCC
AGTCACGACGT
